>Addgene plasmid #157288 | pD649-HAsp-LSAMP-COMP5AP-AviTag-9xHis | depositor full sequence | sequence record 303685 | Full Sequence
TTTCAATATTATTGAAGCATTTATCAGGGTTATTGTCTCATGAGCGGATACATATTTGAATGTATTTAGA
AAAATAAACAAATAGGGGTCAGTGTTACAACCAATTAACCAATTCTGAACATTATCGCGAGCCCATTTAT
ACCTGAATATGGCTCATAACACCCCTTGCTCATGACCAAAATCCCTTAACGTGAGTTACGCGCGCGTCGT
TCCACTGAGCGTCAGACCCCGTAGAAAAGATCAAAGGATCTTCTTGAGATCCTTTTTTTCTGCGCGTAAT
CTGCTGCTTGCAAACAAAAAAACCACCGCTACCAGCGGTGGTTTGTTTGCCGGATCAAGAGCTACCAACT
CTTTTTCCGAAGGTAACTGGCTTCAGCAGAGCGCAGATACCAAATACTGTTCTTCTAGTGTAGCCGTAGT
TAGCCCACCACTTCAAGAACTCTGTAGCACCGCCTACATACCTCGCTCTGCTAATCCTGTTACCAGTGGC
TGCTGCCAGTGGCGATAAGTCGTGTCTTACCGGGTTGGACTCAAGACGATAGTTACCGGATAAGGCGCAG
CGGTCGGGCTGAACGGGGGGTTCGTGCACACAGCCCAGCTTGGAGCGAACGACCTACACCGAACTGAGAT
ACCTACAGCGTGAGCTATGAGAAAGCGCCACGCTTCCCGAAGGGAGAAAGGCGGACAGGTATCCGGTAAG
CGGCAGGGTCGGAACAGGAGAGCGCACGAGGGAGCTTCCAGGGGGAAACGCCTGGTATCTTTATAGTCCT
GTCGGGTTTCGCCACCTCTGACTTGAGCGTCGATTTTTGTGATGCTCGTCAGGGGGGCGGAGCCTATGGA
AAAACGCCAGCAACGCGGCCTTTTTACGGTTCCTGGCCTTTTGCTGGCCTTTTGCTCACATGTTCTTTCC
TGCGTTATCCCCTGATTCTGTGGATAACCGTATTACCGCCTTTGAGTGAGCTGATACCGCTCGCCGCAGC
CGAACGACCGAGCGCAGCGAGTCAGTGAGCGAGGAAGCGGAAGGCGAGAGTAGGGAACTGCCAGGCATCA
AACTAAGCAGAAGGCCCCTGACGGATGGCCTTTTTGCGTTTCTACAAACTCTTTCTGTGTTGTAAAACGA
CGGCCAGTCTTAAGCTCGGGCCCCCTGGGCGGTTCTGATAACGAGTAATCGTTAATCCGCAAATAACGTA
AAAACCCGCTTCGGCGGGTTTTTTTATGGGGGGAGTTTAGGGAAAGAGCATTTGTCAGAATATTTAAGGG
CGCCTGTCACTTTGCTTGATATATGAGAATTATTTAACCTTATAAATGAGAAAAAAGCAACGCACTTTAA
ATAAGATACGTTGCTTTTTCGATTGATGAACACCTATAATTAAACTATTCATCTATTATTTATGATTTTT
TGTATATACAATATTTCTAGTTTGTTAAAGAGAATTAAGAAAATAAATCTCGAAAATAATAAAGGGAAAA
TCAGTTTTTGATATCAAAATTATACATGTCAACGATAATACAAAATATAATACAAACTATAAGATGTTAT
CAGTATTTATTATCATTTAGAATAAATTTTGTGTCGCCCTTAATTGTGAGCGGATAACAATTACGAGCTT
CATGCACAGTGGCGTTGACTCAATATTGGCCATTAGCCATATTATTCATTGGTTATATAGCATAAATCAA
TATTGGCTATTGGCCATTGCATACGTTGTATCTATATCATAATATGTACATTTATATTGGCTCATGTCCA
ATATGACCGCCATGTTGGCATTGATTATTGACTAGTTATTAATAGTAATCAATTACGGGGTCATTAGTTC
ATAGCCCATATATGGAGTTCCGCGTTACATAACTTACGGTAAATGGCCCGCCTGGCTGACCGCCCAACGA
CCCCCGCCCATTGACGTCAATAATGACGTATGTTCCCATAGTAACGCCAATAGGGACTTTCCATTGACGT
CAATGGGTGGAGTATTTACGGTAAACTGCCCACTTGGCAGTACATCAAGTGTATCATATGCCAAGTACGC
CCCCTATTGACGTCAATGACGGTAAATGGCCCGCCTGGCATTATGCCCAGTACATGACCTTATGGGACTT
TCCTACTTGGCAGTACATCTACGTATTAGTCATCGCTATTACCATGGTGATGCGGTTTTGGCAGTACATC
AATGGGCGTGGATAGCGGTTTGACTCACGGGGATTTCCAAGTCTCCACCCCATTGACGTCAATGGGAGTT
TGTTTTGGCACCAAAATCAACGGGACTTTCCAAAATGTCGTAACAACTCCGCCCCATTGACGCAAATGGG
CGGTAGGCGTGTACGGTGGGAGGTCTATATAAGCAGAGCTCGTTTAGTGAACCGTCAGATCGCCTGGAGA
CGCCATCCACGCTGTTTTGACCTCCATAGAAGACACCGGGACCGATCCAGCCTCCGCGGCCGGGAACGGT
GCATTGGAACGCGGATTCCCCGTGCCAAGAGTGACGTAAGTACCGCCTATAGAGTCTATAGGCCCACCCC
CTTGGCTTCGTTAGAACGCGGCTACAATTAATACATAACCTTATGTATCATACACATACGATTTAGGTGA
CACTATAGAATAACATCCACTTTGCCTTTCTCTCCACAGGTGTCCACTCCCAGGTCCAACTGCACCTCGG
TTCTATCGAAAACGCGCCTGCTAGCGCCACCATGAAGACCATCATTGCCCTGAGCTACATCTTCTGCCTG
GTGTTCGCTGCGGCCGCCGTTAGAAGCGTGGACTTCAACAGAGGCACCGACAACATTACCGTGCGGCAGG
GCGATACCGCCATCCTGAGATGTGTGGTGGAAGATAAGAACAGCAAGGTGGCCTGGCTGAACAGAAGCGG
CATCATCTTTGCCGGCCACGACAAGTGGTCACTGGACCCCAGAGTGGAACTGGAAAAGCGGCACAGCCTG
GAATACTCCCTGAGAATCCAGAAAGTGGACGTGTACGACGAGGGCAGCTACACCTGTTCTGTGCAGACAC
AGCACGAGCCCAAGACCAGCCAGGTGTACCTGATTGTGCAGGTCCCACCTAAGATCAGCAACATCAGCAG
CGACGTGACCGTGAACGAGGGCTCTAATGTGACCCTCGTGTGCATGGCCAATGGCAGACCTGAGCCTGTG
ATTACCTGGCGGCATCTGACACCTACCGGCAGAGAGTTTGAGGGCGAAGAGGAATACCTGGAAATCCTGG
GCATCACCAGAGAGCAGAGCGGGAAGTACGAGTGCAAGGCCGCCAATGAAGTGTCCAGCGCCGACGTGAA
GCAAGTGAAAGTGACAGTGAACTACCCTCCTACCATCACCGAGTCCAAGAGCAATGAGGCCACAACAGGC
AGACAGGCCAGCCTGAAATGTGAAGCCTCTGCCGTGCCTGCTCCTGACTTCGAGTGGTACAGAGATGACA
CCCGGATCAACAGCGCCAACGGACTGGAAATCAAGAGCACAGAGGGCCAGAGCAGCCTGACCGTGACCAA
TGTGACAGAGGAACACTACGGCAACTACACATGCGTGGCCGCCAACAAGCTGGGCGTGACAAATGCTTCC
CTGGTGCTGTTTAGACCCGGCAGCGTTAGAGGCGCGCCGGAAGATCAAGTTGATCCAAGATTGATTGATG
GCAAGGGCGGATCTCTGGAGGTGCTGTTCCAGGGACCAGGCGGAAGCGGCAATCCCGGCGGCGATCTGGC
CCCCCAGATGCTGCGCGAGCTGCAGGAGACCAATGCCGCCCTGCAGGACGTGCGCGAGCTGCTGCGCCAC
CGCGTGAAGGAGATCACCTTCCTGAAGAACACCGTGATGGAGTGCGACGCCTGCGGTATGCAGCCCTCTA
GAGGCTCCGGCTCCATCATCCCAGTTGAGGAGGAGAACCCGGACTTCTGGAACCGCGAGGCAGCCGAGGC
CCTGGGTGCCGCCAAGAAGCTGCAGCCTGCACAGACAGCCGCCAAGAACCTCATCATCTTCCTGGGCGAT
GGGATGGGGGTGTCTACGGTGACAGCTGCCAGGATCCTAAAAGGGCAGAAGAAGGACAAACTGGGGCCTG
AGATACCCCTGGCCATGGACCGCTTCCCATATGTGGCTCTGTCCAAGACATACAATGTAGACAAACATGT
GCCAGACAGTGGAGCCACAGCCACGGCCTACCTGTGCGGGGTCAAGGGCAACTTCCAGACCATTGGCTTG
AGTGCAGCCGCCCGCTTTAACCAGTGCAACACGACACGCGGCAACGAGGTCATCTCCGTGATGAATCGGG
CCAAGAAAGCAGGGAAGTCAGTGGGAGTGGTAACCACCACACGAGTGCAGCACGCCTCGCCAGCCGGCAC
CTACGCCCACACGGTGAACCGCAACTGGTACTCGGACGCCGACGTGCCTGCCTCGGCCCGCCAGGAGGGG
TGCCAGGACATCGCTACGCAGCTCATCTCCAACATGGACATTGACGTGATCCTAGGTGGAGGCCGAAAGT
ACATGTTTCGCATGGGAACCCCAGACCCTGAGTACCCAGATGACTACAGCCAAGGTGGGACCAGGCTGGA
CGGGAAGAATCTGGTGCAGGAATGGCTGGCGAAGCGCCAGGGTGCCCGGTATGTGTGGAACCGCACTGAG
CTCATGCAGGCTTCCCTGGACCCGTCTGTGACCCATCTCATGGGTCTCTTTGAGCCTGGAGACATGAAAT
ACGAGATCCACCGAGACTCCACACTGGACCCCTCCCTGATGGAGATGACAGAGGCTGCCCTGCGCCTGCT
GAGCAGGAACCCCCGCGGCTTCTTCCTCTTCGTGGAGGGTGGTCGCATCGACCATGGTCATCATGAAAGC
AGGGCTTACCGGGCACTGACTGAGACGATCATGTTCGACGACGCCATTGAGAGGGCGGGCCAGCTCACCA
GCGAGGAGGACACGCTGAGCCTCGTCACTGCCGACCACTCCCACGTCTTCTCCTTCGGAGGCTACCCCCT
GCGAGGGAGCTCCATCTTCGGGCTGGCCCCTGGCAAGGCCCGGGACAGGAAGGCCTACACGGTCCTCCTA
TACGGAAACGGTCCAGGCTATGTGCTCAAGGACGGCGCCCGGCCGGATGTTACCGAGAGCGAGAGCGGGA
GCCCCGAGTATCGGCAGCAGTCAGCAGTGCCCCTGGACGAAGAGACCCACGCAGGCGAGGACGTGGCGGT
GTTCGCGCGCGGCCCGCAGGCGCACCTGGTTCACGGCGTGCAGGAGCAGACCTTCATAGCGCACGTCATG
GCCTTCGCCGCCTGCCTGGAGCCCTACACCGCCTGCGACCTGGCGCCCCCCGCCGGCACCACCGACGCCG
CGCACCCGGGTGGCGGAGGACTGAACGACATCTTCGAGGCTCAGAAAATCGAATGGCACGAACATCACCA
TCACCATCACCATCACCATTAAGGCCGGCCTGTAGTCACTGGCACAACGCGTTACCCGGTAAGCCAATCG
GGTATACACGGTCGTCATACTGCAGACAGGGTTCTTCTACTTTGCAAGATAGTCTTGAGTAGTAAAATAA
ATAGATAGAGAAAATCAGCCTCGACTGTGCCTTCTAGTTGCCAGCCATCTGTTGTTTGCCCCTCCCCCGT
GCCTTCCTTGACCCTGGAAGGTGCCACTCCCACTGTCCTTTCCTAATAAAATGAGGAAATTGCATCACAA
CACTCAACCCTATCTCGGTCTATTCTTTTGATTTATAAGGGATTTTGCCGATTTCGGCCTATTGGTTAAA
AAATGAGCTGATTTAACAAAAATTTAACGCGAATTAATTCTGTGGAATGTGTGTCAGTTAGGGTGTGGAA
AGTCCCCAGGCTCCCCAGCAGGCAGAAGTATGCAAAGCATGCATCTCAATTAGTCAGCAACCAGGTGTGG
AAAGTCCCCAGGCTCCCCAGCAGGCAGAAGTATGCAAAGCATGCATCTCAATTAGTCAGCAACCATAGTC
CCGCCCCTAACTCCGCCCATCCCGCCCCTAACTCCGCCCAGTTCCGCCCATTCTCCGCCCCATGGCTGAC
TAATTTTTTTTATTTATGCAGAGGCCGAGGCCGCCTCTGCCTCTGAGCTATTCCAGAAGTAGTGAGGAGG
CTTTTTTGGAGGCCTAGGCTTTTGCAAAAAGCTCCCGGGAGCTTGTATATCCATTTTCGGATCTGATCAG
CACGTGTTGACAATTAATCATCGGCATAGTATATCGGCATAGTATAATACGACAAGGTGAGGAACTAAAC
CATGACCGAGTACAAGCCCACGGTGCGCCTCGCCACCCGCGACGACGTCCCCAGGGCCGTACGCACCCTC
GCCGCCGCGTTCGCCGACTACCCCGCCACGCGCCACACCGTCGATCCGGACCGCCACATCGAGCGGGTCA
CCGAGCTGCAAGAACTCTTCCTCACGCGCGTCGGGCTCGACATCGGCAAGGTGTGGGTCGCGGACGACGG
CGCCGCGGTGGCGGTCTGGACCACGCCGGAGAGCGTCGAAGCGGGGGCGGTGTTCGCCGAGATCGGCCCG
CGCATGGCCGAGTTGAGCGGTTCCCGGCTGGCCGCGCAGCAACAGATGGAAGGCCTCCTGGCGCCGCACC
GGCCCAAGGAGCCCGCGTGGTTCCTGGCCACCGTCGGCGTCTCGCCCGACCACCAGGGCAAGGGTCTGGG
CAGCGCCGTCGTGCTCCCCGGAGTGGAGGCGGCCGAGCGCGCCGGGGTGCCCGCCTTCCTGGAGACATCC
GCGCCCCGCAACCTCCCCTTCTACGAGCGGCTCGGCTTCACCGTCACCGCCGACGTCGAGGTGCCCGAAG
GACCGCGCACCTGGTGCATGACCCGCAAGCCCGGTGCCTGACACGTGCTACGAGATTTCGATTCCACCGC
CGCCTTCTATGAAAGGTTGGGCTTCGGAATCGTTTTCCGGGACGCCGGCTGGATGATCCTCCAGCGCGGG
GATCTCATGCTGGAGTTCTTCGCCCACCCCAACTTGTTTATTGCAGCTTATAATGGTTACAAATAAAGCA
ATAGCATCACAAATTTCACAAATAAAGCATTTTTTTCACTGCATTCTAGTTGTGGTTTGTCCAAACTCAT
CAATGTATCTTATCATGTCTGTATACCGTCGACCTCTAGCTAGAGCTTGGCGTAATCATGGTCATTACCA
ATGCTTAATCAGTGAGGCACCTATCTCAGCGATCTGTCTATTTCGTTCATCCATAGTTGCCTGACTCCCC
GTCGTGTAGATAACTACGATACGGGAGGGCTTACCATCTGGCCCCAGCGCTGCGATGATACCGCGAGAAC
CACGCTCACCGGCTCCGGATTTATCAGCAATAAACCAGCCAGCCGGAAGGGCCGAGCGCAGAAGTGGTCC
TGCAACTTTATCCGCCTCCATCCAGTCTATTAATTGTTGCCGGGAAGCTAGAGTAAGTAGTTCGCCAGTT
AATAGTTTGCGCAACGTTGTTGCCATCGCTACAGGCATCGTGGTGTCACGCTCGTCGTTTGGTATGGCTT
CATTCAGCTCCGGTTCCCAACGATCAAGGCGAGTTACATGATCCCCCATGTTGTGCAAAAAAGCGGTTAG
CTCCTTCGGTCCTCCGATCGTTGTCAGAAGTAAGTTGGCCGCAGTGTTATCACTCATGGTTATGGCAGCA
CTGCATAATTCTCTTACTGTCATGCCATCCGTAAGATGCTTTTCTGTGACTGGTGAGTACTCAACCAAGT
CATTCTGAGAATAGTGTATGCGGCGACCGAGTTGCTCTTGCCCGGCGTCAATACGGGATAATACCGCGCC
ACATAGCAGAACTTTAAAAGTGCTCATCATTGGAAAACGTTCTTCGGGGCGAAAACTCTCAAGGATCTTA
CCGCTGTTGAGATCCAGTTCGATGTAACCCACTCGTGCACCCAACTGATCTTCAGCATCTTTTACTTTCA
CCAGCGTTTCTGGGTGAGCAAAAACAGGAAGGCAAAATGCCGCAAAAAAGGGAATAAGGGCGACACGGAA
ATGTTGAATACTCATATTCTTCCTT
Features (pLannotate 1.2.2; 24 found; start..end, strand, type, name):
    119..143     -  CDS            KanR (fragment): aminoglycoside phosphotransferase; aph(3')-Ia; confers resistance to kanamycin
    254..842     +  rep_origin     ori: high-copy-number ColE1/pMB1/pBR322/pUC origin of replication
   1067..1084    +  terminator     rrnB T2 terminator (fragment): transcription terminator T2 from the E. coli rrnB gene
   1109..1128    -  CDS            lacZα (fragment): LacZα fragment of β-galactosidase; lacZ fragment
   1584..1600    +  protein_bind   lac operator: The lac repressor binds to the lac operator to inhibit transcription in E. coli. This inhibition can be relieved by adding lactose or isopropyl-β-D-thiogalactopyranoside (IPTG). lac repressor encoded by lacI
   1843..2146    +  enhancer       CMV enhancer: human cytomegalovirus immediate early enhancer
   2147..2350    +  promoter       CMV promoter: human cytomegalovirus (CMV) immediate early promoter
   2486..2529    +  intron         CMV intron (fragment): modified intron A from human cytomegalovirus
   2581..2599    +  promoter       SP6 promoter: promoter for bacteriophage SP6 RNA polymerase
   2603..2640    +  CDS            IgH signal sequence (fragment): signal sequence from the mouse immunoglobulin heavy chain variable region
   2719..3603    +  CDS            LSAMP (fragment): LSAMP_HUMAN - Also known as IGLON3, LAMP. Experimental evidence at protein level: Swiss-Prot protein existence level 1. Mediates selective neuronal growth and axon targeting. Contributes to the guidance of developing axons and remodeling of mature circuits in the limbic system. Essential for normal growth of the hyppocampal mossy fiber projection (By similarity). From Homo sapiens (Human).
   3697..3876    +  CDS            Comp (fragment): COMP_RAT - Experimental evidence at protein level: Swiss-Prot protein existence level 1. May play a role in the structural integrity of cartilage via its interaction with other extracellular matrix proteins such as the collagens and fibronectin. Can mediate the interaction of chondrocytes with the cartilage extracellular matrix through interaction with cell surface integrin receptors. Could play a role in the pathogenesis of osteoarthritis. Potent suppressor of apoptosis in both primary chondrocytes and transformed cells. Suppresses apoptosis by blocking the activation of caspase-3 and by indu
   3864..5316    +  CDS            SEAP (fragment): secreted alkaline phosphatase from human placenta The natural enzyme has a C-terminal transmembrane sequence that is replaced by a GPI anchor.
   5341..5382    +  CDS            AviTag™ (fragment): peptide tag that allows for enzymatic biotinylation
   5386..5409    +  CDS            8xHis: 8xHis affinity tag
   5555..5666    +  polyA_signal   bGH poly(A) signal: bovine growth hormone polyadenylation signal
   5667..5775    +  rep_origin     f1 ori (fragment): f1 bacteriophage origin of replication; arrow indicates direction of (+) strand synthesis
   5789..6118    +  promoter       SV40 promoter: SV40 enhancer and early promoter
   6166..6213    +  promoter       EM7 promoter: synthetic bacterial promoter&nbsp
   6232..6831    +  CDS            PuroR (fragment): puromycin N-acetyltransferase; pac from Streptomyces; confers resistance to puromycin
   6841..6966    +  CDS            ble (fragment): BLE_KLEPN - Experimental evidence at protein level: Swiss-Prot protein existence level 1. Binding protein with a strong affinity to the bleomycin family of antibiotics. Binds to CL990; an antimitotic-antibiotic compound. From Klebsiella pneumoniae.
   6961..7082    +  polyA_signal   SV40 poly(A) signal: SV40 polyadenylation signal
   7135..7995    -  CDS            AmpR: β-lactamase; bla; confers resistance to ampicillin, carbenicillin, and related antibiotics
   7998..89      -  promoter       AmpR promoter (fragment) (across the origin): bla
