[The description below was written by a language model from this plasmid's Addgene catalogue record and pLannotate feature annotations shown in this document.]
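Description:
pD649-HAsp-LSAMP-COMP5AP-AviTag-9xHis is a mammalian expression plasmid built on the pD649 backbone for producing a secreted, tagged form of the extracellular domain of human LSAMP (limbic system-associated membrane protein, also known as IGLON3), an immunoglobulin-superfamily cell-surface protein. It is propagated in E. coli as a high-copy plasmid through a ColE1/pUC-type origin and selected with ampicillin via the β-lactamase gene. The annotated sequence (about 8 kb) also contains an SV40 early promoter/EM7 promoter cassette driving a puromycin N-acetyltransferase gene with an SV40 polyadenylation signal, which would allow drug selection in mammalian cells. Short fragments of KanR, lacZα, ble and the f1 origin appear to be non-functional backbone remnants.

Expression is driven by the CMV enhancer and immediate-early promoter, followed by a fragment of CMV intron A and an SP6 promoter, which could support in vitro transcription and serves as a sequencing primer site. The open reading frame begins with a signal peptide (named HAsp in the construct, though the annotation software matches it to an immunoglobulin heavy-chain leader) that directs the protein into the secretory pathway. The LSAMP ectodomain sits between retained NotI and AscI sites, so the insert is modular. It is fused at its C terminus to the coiled-coil region of rat cartilage oligomeric matrix protein, which pentamerises the fusion to increase binding avidity. Next come human placental alkaline phosphatase as an enzymatic reporter, an AviTag for site-specific biotinylation, and a polyhistidine tag for affinity purification (named 9xHis, annotated as 8xHis). A bGH polyadenylation signal ends the transcript. The plasmid belongs to a collection made for mapping extracellular protein-protein interactions among human IgSF receptors. The depositor notes that some members may carry an IS4-like transposase insertion upstream of the CMV promoter, but none is annotated here.
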