Addgene plasmid #157288: pD649-HAsp-LSAMP-COMP5AP-AviTag-9xHis
Purpose: Mammalian expression of cell-surface protein extracellular domain fused to COMP5AP-AviTag-9xHis. Protein is secreted from cells.
Depositing lab: Chris Garcia. Depositing organization: Stanford University. Publication: A Human IgSF Cell-Surface Interactome Reveals a Complex Network of Protein-Protein Interactions. Wojtowicz WM, Vielmetter J, Fernandes RA, Siepe DH, Eastman CL, Chisholm GB, Cox S, Klock H, Anderson PW, Rue SM, Miller JJ, Glaser SM, Bragstad ML, Vance J, Lam AW, Lesley SA, Zinn K, Garcia KC. Cell. 2020 Aug 20;182(4):1027-1043.e17. doi: 10.1016/j.cell.2020.07.025. PubMed 32822567.
Backbone
  Vector backbone: pD649
  Backbone size w/o insert (bp): 7153
  Vector type: Mammalian Expression
Growth in bacteria
  Bacterial resistance: Ampicillin, 100 μg/mL
  Growth temperature: 37°C
  Growth strain: DH5alpha
  Copy number: High Copy
Gene/Insert
  Gene/Insert name: LSAMP
  Species: H. sapiens (human)
  Insert size (bp): 852
  Entrez Gene: LSAMP (a.k.a. LAMP, IGLON3, FLJ34254, FLJ35396, FLJ37216, FLJ54658)
  Promoter: CMV/SP6
  Tag / fusion protein: COMP5AP-AviTag-9xHis (C terminal on backbone)
  Cloning method: Restriction Enzyme; 5′ cloning site GCGGCCGC (not destroyed); 3′ cloning site GGCGCGCC (not destroyed)
  Sequencing primers: 5′ ATTTAGGTGACACTATAG; 3′ CGTCGCACTCCATCACGGTG
Resource information
  A portion of this plasmid was derived from a plasmid made by: synthesis by ThermoFisher
Terms and licenses: Academic/Nonprofit Terms; Industry Terms: Not Available to Industry
Depositor comments: Some plasmids in this collection may have an IS4-like element ISVsa5 family transposase upstream of the CMV promoter.
How to cite: pD649-HAsp-LSAMP-COMP5AP-AviTag-9xHis was a gift from Chris Garcia (Addgene plasmid # 157288 ; http://n2t.net/addgene:157288 ; RRID:Addgene_157288)
