>Addgene plasmid #157288 | pD649-HAsp-LSAMP-COMP5AP-AviTag-9xHis | depositor partial sequence | sequence record 303686 | insert (extracellular domain)
GTTAGAAGCGTGGACTTCAACAGAGGCACCGACAACATTACCGTGCGGCAGGGCGATACCGCCATCCTGA
GATGTGTGGTGGAAGATAAGAACAGCAAGGTGGCCTGGCTGAACAGAAGCGGCATCATCTTTGCCGGCCA
CGACAAGTGGTCACTGGACCCCAGAGTGGAACTGGAAAAGCGGCACAGCCTGGAATACTCCCTGAGAATC
CAGAAAGTGGACGTGTACGACGAGGGCAGCTACACCTGTTCTGTGCAGACACAGCACGAGCCCAAGACCA
GCCAGGTGTACCTGATTGTGCAGGTCCCACCTAAGATCAGCAACATCAGCAGCGACGTGACCGTGAACGA
GGGCTCTAATGTGACCCTCGTGTGCATGGCCAATGGCAGACCTGAGCCTGTGATTACCTGGCGGCATCTG
ACACCTACCGGCAGAGAGTTTGAGGGCGAAGAGGAATACCTGGAAATCCTGGGCATCACCAGAGAGCAGA
GCGGGAAGTACGAGTGCAAGGCCGCCAATGAAGTGTCCAGCGCCGACGTGAAGCAAGTGAAAGTGACAGT
GAACTACCCTCCTACCATCACCGAGTCCAAGAGCAATGAGGCCACAACAGGCAGACAGGCCAGCCTGAAA
TGTGAAGCCTCTGCCGTGCCTGCTCCTGACTTCGAGTGGTACAGAGATGACACCCGGATCAACAGCGCCA
ACGGACTGGAAATCAAGAGCACAGAGGGCCAGAGCAGCCTGACCGTGACCAATGTGACAGAGGAACACTA
CGGCAACTACACATGCGTGGCCGCCAACAAGCTGGGCGTGACAAATGCTTCCCTGGTGCTGTTTAGACCC
GGCAGCGTTAGA
